Addgene plasmid #44959: pGF29
Depositing lab: Michael Grunstein. Depositing organization: University of California, Los Angeles (UCLA). Publication: Yeast histone H4 and H3 N-termini have different effects on the chromatin structure of the GAL1 promoter. Fisher-Adams G, Grunstein M. EMBO J. 1995 Apr 3;14(7):1468-77. PubMed 7729422.
Backbone
  Vector backbone: pGF1 1
  Vector type: Yeast Expression
Growth in bacteria
  Bacterial resistance: Ampicillin, 100 μg/mL
  Growth temperature: 37°C
  Growth strain: XL1 Blue
  Copy number: Unknown
Gene/Insert
  Gene/Insert name: hhf2
  Mutation: del (4-28)
  Cloning method: Restriction Enzyme; 5′ cloning site HindIII (unknown if destroyed); 3′ cloning site EcoRI (unknown if destroyed)
  Sequencing primers: 5′ CCTACATCTTGTTCAAAAGAGTAGC
Terms and licenses: Academic/Nonprofit Terms; Industry Terms: Not Available to Industry
How to cite: pGF29 was a gift from Michael Grunstein (Addgene plasmid # 44959 ; http://n2t.net/addgene:44959 ; RRID:Addgene_44959)
