[The description below was written by a language model from this plasmid's Addgene catalogue record.]
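Description:
pGF29 is a yeast expression plasmid built on a backbone recorded as pGF1 1. It carries a mutant allele of hhf2, one of the two Saccharomyces cerevisiae genes encoding histone H4. The insert bears a deletion of residues 4–28, which removes most of the basic N-terminal tail of H4, including the lysines that are normally subject to acetylation, while leaving the globular histone-fold domain intact. The fragment was introduced by restriction cloning between HindIII at the 5′ end and EcoRI at the 3′ end; the record does not say whether these sites survived cloning.

In bacteria the plasmid is selected with ampicillin, and its copy number is listed as unknown. The record gives no feature table. It therefore does not state the promoter driving hhf2 (native or heterologous), the yeast selectable marker, or whether the plasmid replicates in yeast through a centromeric or 2μ-type origin. No tags or reporters are recorded.

The associated work compared how the N-termini of histones H4 and H3 affect the chromatin structure of the GAL1 promoter. This suggests that pGF29 serves to supply a tail-deleted H4, so that the contribution of the H4 N-terminus to nucleosome organisation and gene regulation can be assessed. Such experiments are typically done in yeast strains whose chromosomal H4 genes are disrupted, although the record does not specify the strain background. The plasmid is distributed for academic and nonprofit use only.
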