>Addgene plasmid #44959 | pGF29 | addgene partial sequence | sequence record 64117 | yHHF2pro-F 5'-CCTACATCTTGTTCAAAAGAGTAGC-3'
AATGTCCGGTAGAATCACTAAGCCAGCTATCAGAAGATTAGCTAGAAGAGGTGGTGTCAAGCGTATTTCT
GGTTTGATCTACGAAGAAGTCAGAGCCGTCTTGAAATCCTTCTTGGAATCCGTCATCAGGGACTCTGTTA
CTTACACTGAACACGCCAAGAGAAAGACTGTTACTTCTTTGGATGTTGTTTATGCTTTGAAGAGACAAGG
TAGAACCTTATATGGTTTCGGTGGTTAAACAATCGGTGGTTAAACAATCGGTGTTTGAAATTATTTTCAT
GCCTTTCAAAAAATAAAATAACGATCATTCTATTGGGAATATAATAGAACCTTATGTATGCATTTTTCGG
TTTTTTATTATTTCATGTACTATATATATTAAAAATAAGTCTCAATAAAAGAAACTAGTTTCCGAACTGT
CTTAGATAGTCTTCCCTTATGTGCTCCTCCATTTCATTGCCGTTGAGTGCTTCGACGTGGCGTTCGTGTC
CCCTCTGTTGGTTAAGCAGATTTACCCAAATATTTACGCAGAAACCCATGGAATCCTCAATTTCACGCTT
TTTCTTGGGACATCTGCACCTGCAGCCACACCCAAATTCCCTTCCCTCGTCGTAGGCCGCGTTTTTACGT
TTGAATTTTGAGTCACTGGCTAAGTAGGAGAATTCTTGAAGACGAAAGGGCCTCGTGATACGCCTATTTT
TATAGGTTAATGTCATGATAATAATGGTTTCTTAGACGTCAGGTGGCACTTTTCGGGGAAATGTGCGCGG
AACCCCTATTTGTTTATTTTT
